Addgene plasmid #123873: MTK7_005
Purpose: Encodes the 3' AAV ITR cassette as a type 7 part to be used in the MTK system
Depositing lab: Hana El-Samad. Depositing organization: University of California, San Francisco (UCSF). Publication: A Toolkit for Rapid Modular Construction of Biological Circuits in Mammalian Cells. Fonseca JP, Bonny AR, Kumar GR, Ng AH, Town J, Wu QC, Aslankoohi E, Chen SY, Dods G, Harrigan P, Osimiri LC, Kistler AL, El-Samad H. ACS Synth Biol. 2019 Nov 15;8(11):2593-2606. doi: 10.1021/acssynbio.9b00322. Epub 2019 Nov 5. PubMed 31686495.
Backbone
  Vector backbone: MTK0_027
  Vector type: Mammalian Expression
Growth in bacteria
  Bacterial resistance: Chloramphenicol, 25 μg/mL
  Growth temperature: 37°C
  Growth strain: DH5alpha
  Copy number: Unknown
Gene/Insert
  Gene/Insert name: 3' AAV ITR
  Species: Synthetic
  Cloning method: Restriction Enzyme; 5′ cloning site unknown (unknown if destroyed); 3′ cloning site unknown (unknown if destroyed)
Terms and licenses: Academic/Nonprofit Terms; Industry Terms: Not Available to Industry
Depositor comments: Type 7 parts can be components of the destination backbone such as locus upstream homology arms, resistance cassette, recognition sites, and nuclear marker in the MTK Please visit https://www.biorxiv.org/content/10.1101/506188v2 for BioRxiv preprint
How to cite: MTK7_005 was a gift from Hana El-Samad (Addgene plasmid # 123873 ; http://n2t.net/addgene:123873 ; RRID:Addgene_123873)
