[The description below was written by a language model from this plasmid's Addgene catalogue record and pLannotate feature annotations shown in this document.]
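Description:
MTK7_005 is a small part-storage plasmid (about 1.8 kb) from the Mammalian Toolkit (MTK), a modular hierarchical cloning system for building genetic circuits in mammalian cells. It is built on the MTK0_027 part-entry backbone and, although catalogued as a mammalian expression vector, it carries no mammalian promoter, coding sequence or polyadenylation signal of its own. It serves as a bacterial carrier for a single reusable DNA part. Propagation in E. coli relies on a high-copy ColE1/pUC-type origin of replication. Selection is by chloramphenicol, through the cat gene (chloramphenicol acetyltransferase) driven by its native promoter and followed by a minimal phage lambda t0 terminator.

The payload is the 3' AAV ITR, annotated as a roughly 140 bp inverted terminal repeat of adeno-associated virus serotype 2. ITRs are the cis-acting elements that flank a recombinant AAV genome and are required for its replication and packaging into capsids when Rep, Cap and helper functions are supplied in trans. In the MTK scheme this element is formatted as a type 7 part, a position reserved for destination-backbone components such as homology arms, resistance cassettes, recognition sites or nuclear markers. Presumably it is combined with a matching 5' ITR part at the opposite backbone position, so that assembled transcription units lie between two ITRs in an AAV transfer vector, though the record does not name that partner. The record also does not state the cloning sites flanking the part, and the feature table does not annotate them.
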