Features (pLannotate 1.2.2; 5 found; start..end, strand, type, name):
     77..665     +  rep_origin     ori: high-copy-number ColE1/pMB1/pBR322/pUC origin of replication
    786..926     +  repeat_region  AAV2 ITR: inverted terminal repeat of adeno-associated virus serotype 2 inverted
    944..978     -  terminator     lambda t0 terminator: minimal transcription terminator from phage lambda (Scholtissek and Grosse, 1987)
   1052..1708    -  CDS            cat: CAT_ECOLX - Experimental evidence at protein level: Swiss-Prot protein existence level 1. This enzyme is an effector of chloramphenicol resistance in bacteria. From Escherichia coli. This protein is used as a marker in many commonly used cloning vectors, such as pACYC184.
   1709..1806    -  promoter       cat promoter: promoter of the E. coli cat gene encoding chloramphenicol acetyltransferase
>Addgene plasmid #123873 | MTK7_005 | addgene full sequence | sequence record 249823 | Addgene NGS Result
TCATGACCAAAATCCCTTAACGTGAGTTTTCGTTCCACTGAGCGTCAGACCCCGTAGAAAAGATCAAAGG
ATCTTCTTGAGATCCTTTTTTTCTGCGCGTAATCTGCTGCTTGCAAACAAAAAAACCACCGCTACCAGCG
GTGGTTTGTTTGCCGGATCAAGAGCTACCAACTCTTTTTCCGAAGGTAACTGGCTTCAGCAGAGCGCAGA
TACCAAATACTGTTCTTCTAGTGTAGCCGTAGTTAGGCCACCACTTCAAGAACTCTGTAGCACCGCCTAC
ATACCTCGCTCTGCTAATCCTGTTACCAGTGGCTGCTGCCAGTGGCGATAAGTCGTGTCTTACCGGGTTG
GACTCAAGACGATAGTTACCGGATAAGGCGCAGCGGTCGGGCTGAACGGGGGGTTCGTGCACACAGCCCA
GCTTGGAGCGAACGACCTACACCGAACTGAGATACCTACAGCGTGAGCTATGAGAAAGCGCCACGCTTCC
CGAAGGGAGAAAGGCGGACAGGTATCCGGTAAGCGGCAGGGTCGGAACAGGAGAGCGCACGAGGGAGCTT
CCAGGGGGAAACGCCTGGTATCTTTATAGTCCTGTCGGGTTTCGCCACCTCTGACTTGAGCGTCGATTTT
TGTGATGCTCGTCAGGGGGGCGGAGCCTATGGAAAAACGCCAGCAACGCGGCCTTTTTACGGTTCCTGGC
CTTTTGCTGGCCTTTTGCTCACATGTTCTTTCCTGCGTTATCCCCTGATTCTGTGGATAACCGTAGTCGG
TCTCAGAGTGGCCGCAGGAACCCCTAGTGATGGAGTTGGCCACTCCCTCTCTGCGCGCTCGCTCGCTCAC
TGAGGCCGGGCGACCAAAGGTCGCCCGACGCCCGGGCTTTGCCCGGGCGGCCTCAGTGAGCGAGCGAGCG
CGCAGCTGCCTGCAGGCCGATGAGACCAGACCAATAAAAAACGCCCGGCGGCAACCGAGCGTTCTGAACA
AATCCAGATGGAGTTCTGAGGTCATTACTGGATCTATCAACAGGAGTCCAAGCGAGCTCGATATCAAATT
ACGCCCCGCCCTGCCACTCATCGCAGTACTGTTGTAATTCATTAAGCATTCTGCCGACATGGAAGCCATC
ACAAACGGCATGATGAACCTGAATCGCCAGCGGCATCAGCACCTTGTCGCCTTGCGTATAATATTTGCCC
ATGGTGAAAACGGGGGCGAAGAAGTTGTCCATATTGGCCACGTTTAAATCAAAACTGGTGAAACTCACCC
AGGGATTGGCTGAAACGAAAAACATATTCTCAATAAACCCTTTAGGGAAATAGGCCAGGTTTTCACCGTA
ACACGCCACATCTTGCGAATATATGTGTAGAAACTGCCGGAAATCGTCGTGGTATTCACTCCAGAGCGAT
GAAAACGTTTCAGTTTGCTCATGGAAAACGGTGTAACAAGGGTGAACACTATCCCATATCACCAGCTCAC
CGTCTTTCATTGCCATACGAAATTCCGGATGAGCATTCATCAGGCGGGCAAGAATGTGAATAAAGGCCGG
ATAAAACTTGTGCTTATTTTTCTTTACGGTCTTTAAAAAGGCCGTAATATCCAGCTGAACGGTCTGGTTA
TAGGTACATTGAGCAACTGACTGAAATGCCTCAAAATGTTCTTTACGATGCCATTGGGATATATCAACGG
TGGTATATCCAGTGATTTTTTTCTCCATTTTAGCTTCCTTAGCTCCTGAAAATCTCGATAACTCAAAAAA
TACGCCCGGTAGTGATCTTATTTCATTATGGTGAAAGTTGGAACCTCTTACGTGCCCGATCAA
